Addgene plasmid #20578: pWZL Neo Myr Flag PIK4CB
Depositing lab: William Hahn & Jean Zhao. Depositing organization: Dana-Farber Cancer Institute. Publication: Integrative Genomic Approaches Identify IKBKE as a Breast Cancer Oncogene (Kinase Library Clones). Boehm JS, Zhao JJ, Yao J, Kim SY, Firestein R, Dunn IF, Sjostrom SK, Garraway LA, Weremowicz S, Richardson AL, Greulich H, Stewart CJ, Mulvey LA, Shen RR, Ambrogio L, Hirozane-Kishikawa T, Hill DE, Vidal M, Meyerson M, Grenier JK, Hinkle G, Root DE, Roberts TM, Lander ES, Polyak K, Hahn WC. Cell. 2007 Jun 15. 129(6):1065-1079. 10.1016/j.cell.2007.03.052 PubMed 17574021.
Backbone
  Vector backbone: pWZL-Neo-Myr-Flag-DEST
  Backbone manufacturer: William Hahn Lab (available at Addgene, #15300)
  Vector type: Mammalian Expression, Retroviral
  Selectable markers: Neomycin (select with G418)
Growth in bacteria
  Bacterial resistance: Ampicillin, 100 μg/mL
  Growth temperature: 37°C
  Growth strain: Stbl3
  Growth instructions: Stbl3 cells to prevent recombination.
  Copy number: Unknown
Gene/Insert
  Gene/Insert name: PIK4CB (alt name: phosphatidylinositol-4-kinase, catalytic, beta peptide)
  Species: H. sapiens (human)
  GenBank ID: NM_002651
  Entrez Gene: PI4KB (a.k.a. DFNA87, NPIK, PI4K-BETA, PI4K92, PI4KBETA, PI4KIII, PI4KIIIBETA, PIK4CB)
  Tag / fusion protein: Myr (N terminal on backbone); Flag (N terminal on backbone)
  Cloning method: Gateway Cloning
  Sequencing primers: 5′ pWZL-Fwd (GAA CCT CCT CGT TCG ACC); 3′ pWZL-Rev (TTC CGG GCC CTC ACA TTG)
Resource information
  A portion of this plasmid was derived from a plasmid made by: 2-D10
Terms and licenses: Academic/Nonprofit Terms; Industry Terms: Not Available to Industry
Depositor comments: ORFs were cloned into Gateway compatible pEntry vectors. An LR recombination reaction was performed to move the ORF to pWZL-Neo-Myr-Flag DEST such that the ORF would have 5' myristoylation and flag tags. This plasmid is part of a kinase library, and the gene has been verified, but has not been fully sequenced for minor mutations. Please see the following link for plasmids from this article that are not part of the kinase library http://www.addgene.org/pubmed/17574021
How to cite: pWZL Neo Myr Flag PIK4CB was a gift from William Hahn & Jean Zhao (Addgene plasmid # 20578 ; http://n2t.net/addgene:20578 ; RRID:Addgene_20578)
