[The description below was written by a language model from this plasmid's Addgene catalogue record.]
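Description:
pWZL Neo Myr Flag PIK4CB is a retroviral mammalian expression plasmid built on the Gateway-compatible pWZL-Neo-Myr-Flag-DEST backbone. It carries the human PIK4CB open reading frame, now officially named PI4KB, which encodes the catalytic beta form of phosphatidylinositol 4-kinase. The plasmid is propagated in bacteria under ampicillin selection, using a recombination-deficient strain to limit rearrangement between repeated retroviral sequences. Its copy number is not recorded. In mammalian cells, stably transduced populations are selected through the neomycin resistance marker using G418. No feature table accompanies the entry, so the promoter driving the insert and the arrangement of the neomycin cassette are not stated.

The ORF was first cloned into a Gateway entry vector and then moved into the destination vector by an LR recombination reaction. This places it in frame behind two N-terminal elements supplied by the backbone, a myristoylation signal and a Flag epitope. A myristoylation signal directs lipid modification that targets the fusion protein to cellular membranes, a strategy commonly used to render kinases constitutively active. The Flag tag allows detection or immunoprecipitation of the expressed protein.

The construct is one member of a library of myristoylated, Flag-tagged kinase clones assembled for integrative genomic screens for oncogenes in breast cancer. It is suited to gain-of-function studies through retroviral delivery and stable expression. The depositors note that the identity of the gene was verified but that the clone was not fully sequenced, so minor mutations cannot be excluded.
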