>Addgene plasmid #20578 | pWZL Neo Myr Flag PIK4CB | addgene partial sequence | sequence record 26404 | 20578 with pWZL-Fwd
CTCCTTCTCTAGGCGCCGGCCGGATCCAGAATTCGCCACCATGGGGTCTTCAAAATCTAAACCAAAGGAC
CCCAGCCAGCGCCGGCGCAGGATCCGAGGTTACCTTGACTACAAAGACGATGACGACAAGCAATTGACAA
GTTTGTACAAAAAAGTTGGCATGGGAGATACAGTAGTGGAGCCTGCCCCCTTGAAGCCAACTTCTGAGCC
CACTTCTGGCCCACCAGGGAATAATGGGGGGTCCCTGCTAAGTGTCATCACGGAGGGGGTCGGGGAACTA
TCAGTGATTGACCCTGAGGTGGCCCAGAAGGCCTGCCAGGAGGTGTTGGAGAAAGTCAAGCTTTTGCATG
GAGGCGTGGCAGTCTCTAGCAGAGGCACCCCACTGGAGTTGGTCAATGGGGATGGTGTGGACAGTGAGAT
CCGTTGCCTAGATGATCCACCTGCCCAGATCAGGGAGGAGGAAGATGAGATGGGGGCCGCTGTGGCCTCA
GGCACAGCCAAAGGAGCAAGAAGACGGCGGCAGAACAACTCAGCTAAACAGTCTTGGCTGCTGAGGCTGT
TTGAGTCAAAACTGTTTGACATCTCCATGGCCATTTCATACCTGTATAACTCCAAGGAGCCTGGAGTACA
AGCCTACATTGGCAACCGGCTCTTCTGCTTTCGCAACGANGACGTGGACTTCTATCTGCCCCAGTT
